>Addgene plasmid #39715 | KHBD00659 | depositor partial sequence | sequence record 50155 | KHBD00659 sequence 2433 bps
ATGGCCTTGGAGTCCGGCAGCAGCAGCTCGGAGTCGGGCAGCTCATCCACAAGCGGATCCACCAGTTCGG
AAACGGGCAGCAGCTCGGACACGGATTCCAGCAGTGCGACGCCGGAGGAGAAGCCATCCACGAATTCCTC
CGCCAAATCCCAGACGCAAACACAACAACAAACTAATTCCGGAAATGCACAGAGAAGAAAGCCTGTTCCT
GCGGCGTCGGAGGATAAACCCAAGCCGAGCGTAGCGCCATCTAGCAAAAAAGTAAACAATCCTCCCAAAA
GTAAACTCTCCAGCGATGACGACGAATATGAGGACTCGGCGCCGCCGGCCAAAAAGAACTCACGTGCAAT
GGGCAGTTCCACTGTAACAGCGGCAGCTGCCGCCTCAGCAGCCAGGAGAAAACCACCCGCGTCCGTCAAC
AAGCCAAGCAATCCCGCTAACAAACCGAGCAATCCTACCCAGCGATCGGCCAACAACAACACAAATCGAT
CACTGGAGAACGGCGAGGGCAAGCGACCCTCGCTCTCCTCCTCGTCCAATAGCACAGATGACTCTATGAA
GATCGTTAAAAACGGGCGGAAGGTTCCCCTCAAAATGGCCAGCACGGTGAGGCCCAAACAAATCCGAGGA
AAATTGCCGCCGGCAAAGAAAAACGGCGGGGGACCGGTGATCAGCAGTGACGGAAGTTCGGGCTCCGAGA
GTGGCTCCAACTCGGGCGACGAATCAAGTTCAGGAAGCGAGTCTGAGGGAAGTGATTCCAGCAACTCCTA
CAGCTCGCAGCCAGTAAAAGGAGGAGCTAAAGGTAAGAGAAGCGGACCAACAAAAATCCAAAACTCCGAC
AGCGAAGAAGAGCGAAAAGACAAGGCCAATCCCATGAGGAAACTGACGCGATCACTCAGCATGCGAAGGA
CAAAACAGCAACCCAAACAGGAAACCGATTCTGAATCCGATGGAGACCTAGAAGATGACAAAATTATGAT
CTCCAAAAGTCCCGCCAAAAAGCCAGCGCCCTCGAATTTGAACGCCAGCAAAAGCAAAGTGAAAAGGGAA
CCAATCGGAATCAGCAGTGGCGTGCTGAGCTCCATTAAATCCCGACCCGTGTCACCGATTACCGAGACTG
AGAAGAAGTGTCCCATCGAGGGCTGCGATTCATCCGGACATCTGAGTGGCAATTTGGATAAGCACTTTTT
GCCGGAGGCCTGTCCTATCTATCACAACATGTCCGCCTCGGAGTGCAAAGAGCGTGCCAATGAGAGAAAA
CTGAGGAATGAACAGCGACTAAAGATGCCGGTTAACATTGTGACGGCGCCGGGTAACCAAAACACCAATC
TCAAGACGCTCTCGCCTGAGCAGCGCGAGTTTCTGGCCAAGATTCGCGAGTCAAGGGCTAACTTTAAGCC
GGCGAATAACAATTTTTTAGACTCGAAGGTAAAGCTGGAAAAAGACGTAACGGACGAGGACCGGGAACCA
AATCTGGCAGGCCTGGTGCCTGACTATGATTTGCAATTGTTCCGGGAAGCGCAAGCTCAAGCATCCGAAA
GGATCGAAGACGAACTCAAGGACCTGCCCGTGGGAAAGGGAATAAAATATATCAGCATGGGCAAGTACAA
GATGAAGGTCTGGTATCAATCCCCTTATCCGGACGATGCTGCCCGCCTGCCCAAAATGTATATCTGCGAA
TTCTGCCTGCGCTACCAAAAATCAGAGACGGGCATCAAGCGGCATGCCGAGAAATGCGTCTGGCGGCATC
CGCCGGGCGATGAGATATACCGCAAGGGCAAACTACAGGTGTGGCAGGTGGACGGGAAACGTTATAAGCA
ATACTGTCAGCATCTGTGCCTGCTAGCAAAATTCTTTCTGGATCACAAAACCCTCTACTACGATGTGGAG
CCCTTCCTTTTCTACATTATGACGCTGGCCGATGTGGATGGATGTCATATTGTTGGTTATTTTAGCAAGC
ATATTCCTTTTCTGCAGGAGAAGAACTCGTTTTACAATGTGTCCTGTATTTTAACATTGCCGCCATATCA
GCGAAAGGGTTACGGAAGATTACTCATCGATTTCAGCTATCTGCTGACGCGCGTTGAGGGAAAAATCGGA
TCGCCTGAGAAACCTCTATCCGATCTGGGCCTGATCTCGTACCGCTCGTACTGGAAGGATGTGCTCCTGG
ACTACCTGTGCAATCGATCGGGAAACACGATCGCCATTAAGGATGTATCGCAGGAAACTGCGATTTACTC
ATACGACATTGTGAGCACCCTTCAAGCTCTCGGAATGATGAAGTACTGGAAGGGCAAGCACATAGTGCTC
AAAAAGCAAGACGTACTGGATGAGTACGAGGAGAGGGTGAAGCGAAGAGGAACCTTCCCCAAGATCGACG
ACTCCTGCTTAAGATGGCAGCCCTTCATCAATATCCAGCCGAGCTCATCTCCA
