>Addgene plasmid #39715 | KHBD00659 | addgene partial sequence | sequence record 53117 | M13Rev
AATAATGATTTTATTTTGACTGATAGTGACCTGTTCGTTGCAACAAATTGATAAGCAATGCTTTCTTATA
ATGCCAACTTTGTACAAGAAAGTTGGCAATGGAGATGAGCTCGGCTGGATATTGATGAAGGGCTGCCATC
TTAAGCAGGAGTCGTCGATCTTGGGGAAGGTTCCTCTTCGCTTCACCCTCTCCTCGTACTCATCCAGTAC
GTCTTGCTTTTTGAGCACTATGTGCTTGCCCTTCCAGTACTTCATCATTCCGAGAGCTTGAAGGGTGCTC
ACAATGTCGTATGAGTAAATCGCAGTTTCCTGCGATACATCCTTAATGGCGATCGTGTTTCCCGATCGAT
TGCACAGGTAGTCCAGGAGCACATCCTTCCAGTACGAGCGGTACGAGATCAGGCCCAGATCGGATAGAGG
TTTCTCAGGCGATCCGATTTTTCCCTCAACGCGCGTCAGCAGATAGCTGAAATCGATGAGTAATCTTCCG
TAACCCTTTCGCTGATATGGCGGCAATGTTAAAATACAGGACACATTGTAAAACGAGTTCTTCTCCTGCA
GAAAAGGAATATGCTTGCTAAAATAACCAACAATATGACATCCATCCACATCGGCCAGCGTCATAATGTA
GAAAAGGAAGGGCTCCACATCGTAGTAGAGGGTTTTGTGATCCAGAAAGAATTTTGCTAGCAGGCACAGA
TGCTGACAGTATTGCTTATAACGTTTCCCGTCCACCTGCCACACCTGTAGTTTGCCCTTGCGGTATATCT
CATCGCCCGGCGGATGCCGCCAGACGCATTTCTCGGCATGCCGCT
