[The description below was written by a language model from this plasmid's Addgene catalogue record.]
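Description:
KHBD00659 is a Gateway entry clone built in the pDONR221 backbone, carrying the open reading frame of the Drosophila melanogaster gene chameau (chm, CG5229, also listed under aliases such as HAT1). The insert is about 2.4 kb in a backbone of roughly 2.5 kb once the donor cassette has been replaced. It is a bacterial cloning plasmid only: it is maintained at high copy number in standard E. coli cloning strains under kanamycin selection. The record lists no promoter, which is consistent with its role as a shuttle for the coding sequence rather than an expression construct. No feature table is supplied, so details such as the origin of replication and the exact recombination sites are not documented here. An entry clone produced by Gateway recombination into a pDONR vector would normally have the ORF flanked by attL sites, and M13 forward and reverse priming sites on either side of the insert are listed for sequencing.

The depositor notes that ORFs in this collection were cloned open-ended, without a stop codon. This allows the chm coding sequence to be moved by LR recombination into destination vectors that add C-terminal fusions, as well as N-terminal ones, with the promoter, tags and host-specific elements supplied by the chosen destination vector. The clone belongs to a set of Drosophila ORFs assembled for automated protein–DNA interaction screening of fly regulatory elements. Its typical use is therefore as a source clone for generating chm expression or fusion constructs for such assays or other downstream applications.
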