Addgene plasmid #39715: KHBD00659
Depositing lab: Bart Deplancke. Depositing organization: Swiss Federal Institute of Technology (EPFL). Publication: Automated protein-DNA interaction screening of Drosophila regulatory elements. Korneel Hens, Jean-Daniel Feuz, Alina Isakova, Antonina Lagovitina, Andreas Massouras, Julien Bryois, Patrick Callaerts, Susan E. Celniker, Bart Deplancke. Nat Methods. 2011 Oct 30;8(12):1065-70. 10.1038/nmeth.1763 PubMed 22037703.
Backbone
  Vector backbone: pDONR221
  Backbone manufacturer: Invitrogen
  Backbone size w/o insert (bp): 2536
  Vector type: Gateway DONR vector
Growth in bacteria
  Bacterial resistance: Kanamycin, 50 μg/mL
  Growth temperature: 37°C
  Growth strain: DH5alpha
  Copy number: High Copy
Gene/Insert
  Gene/Insert name: CG5229 (alt names: FBgn0028387; chm; chameau)
  Species: D. melanogaster (fly)
  Insert size (bp): 2433
  Entrez Gene: chm (a.k.a. Dmel_CG5229, CG5229, Chm, Dmel\CG5229, HAT, HAT1, dmHAG404)
  Promoter: none
  Cloning method: Gateway Cloning
  Sequencing primers: 5′ M13-F20; 3′ M13R
Terms and licenses: Academic/Nonprofit Terms; Industry Terms: Not Available to Industry
Depositor comments: Please note that the ORFs in this collection were cloned open-ended (without a stop codon).
How to cite: KHBD00659 was a gift from Bart Deplancke (Addgene plasmid # 39715 ; http://n2t.net/addgene:39715 ; RRID:Addgene_39715)
